Addgene plasmid #81507: pDONR223_FBXW7_p.R505C
Purpose: Gateway Donor vector containing FBXW7 , part of the Target Accelerator Plasmid Collection.
Depositing lab: Jesse Boehm & William Hahn & David Root. Depositing organization: Broad Institute. Publication: Systematic Functional Interrogation of Rare Cancer Variants Identifies Oncogenic Alleles. Kim E, Ilic N, Shrestha Y, Zou L, Kamburov A, Zhu C, Yang X, Lubonja R, Tran N, Nguyen C, Lawrence MS, Piccioni F, Bagul M, Doench JG, Chouinard CR, Wu X, Hogstrom L, Natoli T, Tamayo P, Horn H, Corsello SM, Lage K, Root DE, Subramanian A, Golub TR, Getz G, Boehm JS, Hahn WC. Cancer Discov. 2016 Jul;6(7):714-26. doi: 10.1158/2159-8290.CD-16-0160. Epub 2016 May 4. PubMed 27147599.
Backbone
  Vector backbone: pDONR223
  Backbone manufacturer: Invitrogen
  Backbone size w/o insert (bp): 2790
  Vector type: Gateway Entry vector
Growth in bacteria
  Bacterial resistance: Spectinomycin, 50 μg/mL
  Growth temperature: 37°C
  Growth strain: DH5alpha
  Copy number: High Copy
Gene/Insert
  Gene/Insert name: FBXW7 (alt name: NM_033632.3)
  Species: H. sapiens (human)
  Mutation: R505C
  Entrez Gene: FBXW7 (a.k.a. AGO, CDC4, DEDHIL, FBW6, FBW7, FBX30, FBXO30, FBXW6, SEL-10, SEL10, hAgo, hCdc4)
  Promoter: None
  Cloning method: Gateway Cloning
  Sequencing primers: 5′ M13pUC-fwd; 3′ M13-Rev
Terms and licenses: Academic/Nonprofit Terms; Industry Terms: Not Available to Industry
Depositor comments: Closed state: stop codon immediately follows insert
How to cite: pDONR223_FBXW7_p.R505C was a gift from Jesse Boehm & William Hahn & David Root (Addgene plasmid # 81507 ; http://n2t.net/addgene:81507 ; RRID:Addgene_81507)
