[The description below was written by a language model from this plasmid's Addgene catalogue record and pLannotate feature annotations shown in this document.]
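Description:
pDONR223_FBXW7_p.R505C is a Gateway entry clone built in the Invitrogen pDONR223 backbone and carrying the human FBXW7 open reading frame with the R505C point mutation. It is a bacterial propagation and shuttle plasmid rather than an expression vector. A high-copy ColE1/pUC-type origin maintains it in E. coli, and the aadA (SmR) aminoglycoside adenylyltransferase gene provides selection by conferring spectinomycin resistance. The annotated full sequence is about 4.9 kb. The feature table also lists short fragments of lacI, lacZα, a gentamicin resistance gene and an integron Pc promoter, which appear to be backbone remnants and not functional elements. The rrnB T1 and T2 terminators lie upstream of the cloning region, where they help insulate the insert from read-through transcription.

The FBXW7 coding sequence, roughly 2.1 kb and referenced to transcript NM_033632.3, sits between two attL recombination sites. The annotation software labels both as attL3-type. These sites allow the ORF to be moved by an LR Clonase reaction into any compatible Gateway destination vector. The record lists no promoter for the insert. The only promoter near it is a T7 promoter downstream of the second attL site, on the opposite strand to the ORF. Expression therefore depends on the destination vector chosen. The clone is in the "closed" configuration, meaning a stop codon immediately follows the insert, so it yields native C-terminal protein and cannot be fused to C-terminal tags. M13 primer sites flank the cassette for sequence verification.

The plasmid belongs to the Target Accelerator Plasmid Collection, a set of cancer-associated variant alleles assembled for systematic functional testing of rare tumour mutations.
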