Features (pLannotate 1.2.2; 12 found; start..end, strand, type, name):
    121..213     +  CDS            lacI (fragment): lac repressor; lacI; The lac repressor binds to the lac operator to inhibit transcription in E. coli. This inhibition can be relieved by adding lactose or isopropyl-β-D-thiogalactopyranoside (IPTG).
    268..295     -  terminator     rrnB T2 terminator: transcription terminator T2 from the E. coli rrnB gene
    427..470     +  terminator     rrnB T1 terminator: Escherichia coli rrnB; transcription terminator T1 from the E. coli rrnB gene
    517..553     -  CDS            lacZα (fragment): LacZα fragment of β-galactosidase; lacZ fragment
    570..665     +  protein_bind   attL3: mutant version of attL; recombination site for the Gateway® LR reaction LR Clonase™
    671..2791    +  CDS            FBXW7: FBXW7_HUMAN - Also known as FBW7 From Homo sapiens (Human).
   2799..2894    -  protein_bind   attL3: mutant version of attL; recombination site for the Gateway® LR reaction LR Clonase™
   2913..2931    -  promoter       T7 promoter: promoter for bacteriophage T7 RNA polymerase
   3121..3144    +  promoter       Pc promoter (fragment): intI1 (promoter lies within the coding sequence); class 1 integron promoter
   3320..3376    +  CDS            GmR (fragment): gentamycin acetyltransferase; aacC1; confers resistance to gentamycin
   3383..4174    +  CDS            SmR: aminoglycoside adenylyltransferase (Murphy, 1985); aadA; confers resistance to spectinomycin and streptomycin
   4267..4855    +  rep_origin     ori: high-copy-number ColE1/pMB1/pBR322/pUC origin of replication
>Addgene plasmid #81507 | pDONR223_FBXW7_p.R505C | addgene full sequence | sequence record 168622 | Addgene NGS Result
CTTTCCTGCGTTATCCCCTGATTCTGTGGATAACCGTATTACCGCCTTTGAGTGAGCTGATACCGCTCGC
CGCAGCCGAACGACCGAGCGCAGCGAGTCAGTGAGCGAGGAAGCGGAAGAGCGCCCAATACGCAAACCGC
CTCTCCCCGCGCGTTGGCCGATTCATTAATGCAGCTGGCACGACAGGTTTCCCGACTGGAAAGCGGGCAG
TGAGCGCAACGCAATTAATACGCGTACCGCTAGCCAGGAAGAGTTTGTAGAAACGCAAAAAGGCCATCCG
TCAGGATGGCCTTCTGCTTAGTTTGATGCCTGGCAGTTTATGGCGGGCGTCCTGCCCGCCACCCTCCGGG
CCGTTGCTTCACAACGTTCAAATCCGCTCCCGGCGGATTTGTCCTACTCAGGAGAGCGTTCACCGACAAA
CAACAGATAAAACGAAAGGCCCAGTCTTCCGACTGAGCCTTTCGTTTTATTTGATGCCTGGCAGTTCCCT
ACTCTCGCGTTAACGCTAGCATGGATGTTTTCCCAGTCACGACGTTGTAAAACGACGGCCAGTCTTAAGC
TCGGGCCCCAAATAATGATTTTATTTTGACTGATAGTGACCTGTTCGTTGCAACAAATTGATGAGCAATG
CTTTTTTATAATGCCAACTTTGTACAAAAAAGTTGGCACCATGAATCAGGAACTGCTCTCTGTGGGCAGC
AAAAGACGACGAACTGGAGGCTCTCTGAGAGGTAACCCTTCCTCAAGCCAGGTAGATGAAGAACAGATGA
ATCGTGTGGTAGAGGAGGAACAGCAACAGCAACTCAGACAACAAGAGGAGGAGCACACTGCAAGGAATGG
TGAAGTTGTTGGAGTAGAACCTAGACCTGGAGGCCAAAATGATTCCCAGCAAGGACAGTTGGAAGAAAAC
AATAATAGATTTATTTCGGTAGATGAGGACTCCTCAGGAAACCAAGAAGAACAAGAGGAAGATGAAGAAC
ATGCTGGTGAACAAGATGAGGAGGATGAGGAGGAGGAGGAGATGGACCAGGAGAGTGACGATTTTGATCA
GTCTGATGATAGTAGCAGAGAAGATGAACATACACATACTAACAGTGTCACGAACTCCAGTAGTATTGTG
GACCTGCCCGTTCACCAACTCTCCTCCCCATTCTATACAAAAACAACAAAAATGAAAAGAAAGTTGGACC
ATGGTTCTGAGGTCCGCTCTTTTTCTTTGGGAAAGAAACCATGCAAAGTCTCAGAATATACAAGTACCAC
TGGGCTTGTACCATGTTCAGCAACACCAACAACTTTTGGGGACCTCAGAGCAGCCAATGGCCAAGGGCAA
CAACGACGCCGAATTACATCTGTCCAGCCACCTACAGGCCTCCAGGAATGGCTAAAAATGTTTCAGAGCT
GGAGTGGACCAGAGAAATTGCTTGCTTTAGATGAACTCATTGATAGTTGTGAACCAACACAAGTAAAACA
TATGATGCAAGTGATAGAACCCCAGTTTCAACGAGACTTCATTTCATTGCTCCCTAAAGAGTTGGCACTC
TATGTGCTTTCATTCCTGGAACCCAAAGACCTGCTACAAGCAGCTCAGACATGTCGCTACTGGAGAATTT
TGGCTGAAGACAACCTTCTCTGGAGAGAGAAATGCAAAGAAGAGGGGATTGATGAACCATTGCACATCAA
GAGAAGAAAAGTAATAAAACCAGGTTTCATACACAGTCCATGGAAAAGTGCATACATCAGACAGCACAGA
ATTGATACTAACTGGAGGCGAGGAGAACTCAAATCTCCTAAGGTGCTGAAAGGACATGATGATCATGTGA
TCACATGCTTACAGTTTTGTGGTAACCGAATAGTTAGTGGTTCTGATGACAACACTTTAAAAGTTTGGTC
AGCAGTCACAGGCAAATGTCTGAGAACATTAGTGGGACATACAGGTGGAGTATGGTCATCACAAATGAGA
GACAACATCATCATTAGTGGATCTACAGATCGGACACTCAAAGTGTGGAATGCAGAGACTGGAGAATGTA
TACACACCTTATATGGGCATACTTCCACTGTGCGTTGTATGCATCTTCATGAAAAAAGAGTTGTTAGCGG
TTCTCGAGATGCCACTCTTAGGGTTTGGGATATTGAGACAGGCCAGTGTTTACATGTTTTGATGGGTCAT
GTTGCAGCAGTCTGCTGTGTTCAATATGATGGCAGGAGGGTTGTTAGTGGAGCATATGATTTTATGGTAA
AGGTGTGGGATCCAGAGACTGAAACCTGTCTACACACGTTGCAGGGGCATACTAATAGAGTCTATTCATT
ACAGTTTGATGGTATCCATGTGGTGAGTGGATCTCTTGATACATCAATCCGTGTTTGGGATGTGGAGACA
GGGAATTGCATTCACACGTTAACAGGGCACCAGTCGTTAACAAGTGGAATGGAACTCAAAGACAATATTC
TTGTCTCTGGGAATGCAGATTCTACAGTTAAAATCTGGGATATCAAAACAGGACAGTGTTTACAAACATT
GCAAGGTCCCAACAAGCATCAGAGTGCTGTGACCTGTTTACAGTTCAACAAGAACTTTGTAATTACCAGC
TCAGATGATGGAACTGTAAAACTATGGGACTTGAAAACGGGTGAATTTATTCGAAACCTAGTCACATTGG
AGAGTGGGGGGAGTGGGGGAGTTGTGTGGCGGATCAGAGCCTCAAACACAAAGCTGGTGTGTGCAGTTGG
GAGTCGGAATGGGACTGAAGAAACCAAGCTGCTGGTGCTGGACTTTGATGTGGACATGAAGTGATTGCCA
ACTTTCTTGTACAAAGTTGGCATTATAAGAAAGCATTGCTTATCAATTTGTTGCAACGAACAGGTCACTA
TCAGTCAAAATAAAATCATTATTTGCCATCCAGCTGATATCCCCTATAGTGAGTCGTATTACATGGTCAT
AGCTGTTTCCTGGCAGCTCTGGCCCGTGTCTCAAAATCTCTGATGTTACATTGCACAAGATAAAAATATA
TCATCATGCCTCCTCTAGACCAGCCAGGACAGAAATGCCTCGACTTCGCTGCTACCCAAGGTTGCCGGGT
GACGCACACCGTGGAAACGGATGAAGGCACGAACCCAGTGGACATAAGCCTGTTCGGTTCGTAAGCTGTA
ATGCAAGTAGCGTATGCGCTCACGCAACTGGTCCAGAACCTTGACCGAACGCAGCGGTGGTAACGGCGCA
GTGGCGGTTTTCATGGCTTGTTATGACTGTTTTTTTGGGGTACAGTCTATGCCTCGGGCATCCAAGCAGC
AAGCGCGTTACGCCGTGGGTCGATGTTTGATGTTATGGAGCAGCAACGATGTTACGCAGCAGGGCAGTCG
CCCTAAAACAAAGTTAAACATTATGAGGGAAGCGGTGATCGCCGAAGTATCGACTCAACTATCAGAGGTA
GTTGGCGTCATCGAGCGCCATCTCGAACCGACGTTGCTGGCCGTACATTTGTACGGCTCCGCAGTGGATG
GCGGCCTGAAGCCACACAGTGATATTGATTTGCTGGTTACGGTGACCGTAAGGCTTGATGAAACAACGCG
GCGAGCTTTGATCAACGACCTTTTGGAAACTTCGGCTTCCCCTGGAGAGAGCGAGATTCTCCGCGCTGTA
GAAGTCACCATTGTTGTGCACGACGACATCATTCCGTGGCGTTATCCAGCTAAGCGCGAACTGCAATTTG
GAGAATGGCAGCGCAATGACATTCTTGCAGGTATCTTCGAGCCAGCCACGATCGACATTGATCTGGCTAT
CTTGCTGACAAAAGCAAGAGAACATAGCGTTGCCTTGGTAGGTCCAGCGGCGGAGGAACTCTTTGATCCG
GTTCCTGAACAGGATCTATTTGAGGCGCTAAATGAAACCTTAACGCTATGGAACTCGCCGCCCGACTGGG
CTGGCGATGAGCGAAATGTAGTGCTTACGTTGTCCCGCATTTGGTACAGCGCAGTAACCGGCAAAATCGC
GCCGAAGGATGTCGCTGCCGACTGGGCAATGGAGCGCCTGCCGGCCCAGTATCAGCCCGTCATACTTGAA
GCTAGACAGGCTTATCTTGGACAAGAAGAAGATCGCTTGGCCTCGCGCGCAGATCAGTTGGAAGAATTTG
TCCACTACGTGAAAGGCGAGATCACCAAGGTAGTCGGCAAATAACCCTCGAGCCACCCATGACCAAAATC
CCTTAACGTGAGTTACGCGTCGTTCCACTGAGCGTCAGACCCCGTAGAAAAGATCAAAGGATCTTCTTGA
GATCCTTTTTTTCTGCGCGTAATCTGCTGCTTGCAAACAAAAAAACCACCGCTACCAGCGGTGGTTTGTT
TGCCGGATCAAGAGCTACCAACTCTTTTTCCGAAGGTAACTGGCTTCAGCAGAGCGCAGATACCAAATAC
TGTTCTTCTAGTGTAGCCGTAGTTAGGCCACCACTTCAAGAACTCTGTAGCACCGCCTACATACCTCGCT
CTGCTAATCCTGTTACCAGTGGCTGCTGCCAGTGGCGATAAGTCGTGTCTTACCGGGTTGGACTCAAGAC
GATAGTTACCGGATAAGGCGCAGCGGTCGGGCTGAACGGGGGGTTCGTGCACACAGCCCAGCTTGGAGCG
AACGACCTACACCGAACTGAGATACCTACAGCGTGAGCTATGAGAAAGCGCCACGCTTCCCGAAGGGAGA
AAGGCGGACAGGTATCCGGTAAGCGGCAGGGTCGGAACAGGAGAGCGCACGAGGGAGCTTCCAGGGGGAA
ACGCCTGGTATCTTTATAGTCCTGTCGGGTTTCGCCACCTCTGACTTGAGCGTCGATTTTTGTGATGCTC
GTCAGGGGGGCGGAGCCTATGGAAAAACGCCAGCAACGCGGCCTTTTTACGGTTCCTGGCCTTTTGCTGG
CCTTTTGCTCACATGTT
