>Addgene plasmid #81507 | pDONR223_FBXW7_p.R505C | depositor partial sequence | sequence record 154826 | Insert sequence
ATGAATCAGGAACTGCTCTCTGTGGGCAGCAAAAGACGACGAACTGGAGGCTCTCTGAGAGGTAACCCTT
CCTCAAGCCAGGTAGATGAAGAACAGATGAATCGTGTGGTAGAGGAGGAACAGCAACAGCAACTCAGACA
ACAAGAGGAGGAGCACACTGCAAGGAATGGTGAAGTTGTTGGAGTAGAACCTAGACCTGGAGGCCAAAAT
GATTCCCAGCAAGGACAGTTGGAAGAAAACAATAATAGATTTATTTCGGTAGATGAGGACTCCTCAGGAA
ACCAAGAAGAACAAGAGGAAGATGAAGAACATGCTGGTGAACAAGATGAGGAGGATGAGGAGGAGGAGGA
GATGGACCAGGAGAGTGACGATTTTGATCAGTCTGATGATAGTAGCAGAGAAGATGAACATACACATACT
AACAGTGTCACGAACTCCAGTAGTATTGTGGACCTGCCCGTTCACCAACTCTCCTCCCCATTCTATACAA
AAACAACAAAAATGAAAAGAAAGTTGGACCATGGTTCTGAGGTCCGCTCTTTTTCTTTGGGAAAGAAACC
ATGCAAAGTCTCAGAATATACAAGTACCACTGGGCTTGTACCATGTTCAGCAACACCAACAACTTTTGGG
GACCTCAGAGCAGCCAATGGCCAAGGGCAACAACGACGCCGAATTACATCTGTCCAGCCACCTACAGGCC
TCCAGGAATGGCTAAAAATGTTTCAGAGCTGGAGTGGACCAGAGAAATTGCTTGCTTTAGATGAACTCAT
TGATAGTTGTGAACCAACACAAGTAAAACATATGATGCAAGTGATAGAACCCCAGTTTCAACGAGACTTC
ATTTCATTGCTCCCTAAAGAGTTGGCACTCTATGTGCTTTCATTCCTGGAACCCAAAGACCTGCTACAAG
CAGCTCAGACATGTCGCTACTGGAGAATTTTGGCTGAAGACAACCTTCTCTGGAGAGAGAAATGCAAAGA
AGAGGGGATTGATGAACCATTGCACATCAAGAGAAGAAAAGTAATAAAACCAGGTTTCATACACAGTCCA
TGGAAAAGTGCATACATCAGACAGCACAGAATTGATACTAACTGGAGGCGAGGAGAACTCAAATCTCCTA
AGGTGCTGAAAGGACATGATGATCATGTGATCACATGCTTACAGTTTTGTGGTAACCGAATAGTTAGTGG
TTCTGATGACAACACTTTAAAAGTTTGGTCAGCAGTCACAGGCAAATGTCTGAGAACATTAGTGGGACAT
ACAGGTGGAGTATGGTCATCACAAATGAGAGACAACATCATCATTAGTGGATCTACAGATCGGACACTCA
AAGTGTGGAATGCAGAGACTGGAGAATGTATACACACCTTATATGGGCATACTTCCACTGTGCGTTGTAT
GCATCTTCATGAAAAAAGAGTTGTTAGCGGTTCTCGAGATGCCACTCTTAGGGTTTGGGATATTGAGACA
GGCCAGTGTTTACATGTTTTGATGGGTCATGTTGCAGCAGTCTGCTGTGTTCAATATGATGGCAGGAGGG
TTGTTAGTGGAGCATATGATTTTATGGTAAAGGTGTGGGATCCAGAGACTGAAACCTGTCTACACACGTT
GCAGGGGCATACTAATAGAGTCTATTCATTACAGTTTGATGGTATCCATGTGGTGAGTGGATCTCTTGAT
ACATCAATCCGTGTTTGGGATGTGGAGACAGGGAATTGCATTCACACGTTAACAGGGCACCAGTCGTTAA
CAAGTGGAATGGAACTCAAAGACAATATTCTTGTCTCTGGGAATGCAGATTCTACAGTTAAAATCTGGGA
TATCAAAACAGGACAGTGTTTACAAACATTGCAAGGTCCCAACAAGCATCAGAGTGCTGTGACCTGTTTA
CAGTTCAACAAGAACTTTGTAATTACCAGCTCAGATGATGGAACTGTAAAACTATGGGACTTGAAAACGG
GTGAATTTATTCGAAACCTAGTCACATTGGAGAGTGGGGGGAGTGGGGGAGTTGTGTGGCGGATCAGAGC
CTCAAACACAAAGCTGGTGTGTGCAGTTGGGAGTCGGAATGGGACTGAAGAAACCAAGCTGCTGGTGCTG
GACTTTGATGTGGACATGAAG
