>Addgene plasmid #81507 | pDONR223_FBXW7_p.R505C | addgene partial sequence | sequence record 156519 | M13-F20 5'-TGTAAAACGACGGCCAGT-3'
TTGCAACAAATTGATGAGCAATGCTTTTTTATAATGCCAACTTTGTACAAAAAAGTTGGCACCATGAATC
AGGAACTGCTCTCTGTGGGCAGCAAAAGACGACGAACTGGAGGCTCTCTGAGAGGTAACCCTTCCTCAAG
CCAGGTAGATGAAGAACAGATGAATCGTGTGGTAGAGGAGGAACAGCAACAGCAACTCAGACAACAAGAG
GAGGAGCACACTGCAAGGAATGGTGAAGTTGTTGGAGTAGAACCTAGACCTGGAGGCCAAAATGATTCCC
AGCAAGGACAGTTGGAAGAAAACAATAATAGATTTATTTCGGTAGATGAGGACTCCTCAGGAAACCAAGA
AGAACAAGAGGAAGATGAAGAACATGCTGGTGAACAAGATGAGGAGGATGAGGAGGAGGAGGAGATGGAC
CAGGAGAGTGACGATTTTGATCAGTCTGATGATAGTAGCAGAGAAGATGAACATACACATACTAACAGTG
TCACGAACTCCAGTAGTATTGTGGACCTGCCCGTTCACCAACTCTCCTCCCCATTCTATACAAAAACAAC
AAAAATGAAAAGAAAGTTGGACCATGGTTCTGAGGTCCGCTCTTTTTCTTTGGGAAAGAAACCATGCAAA
GTCTCAGAATATACAAGTACCACTGGGCTTGTACCATGTTCAGCAACACCAACAACTTTTGGGGACCTCA
GAGCAGCCAATGGCCAAGGGCAACAACGACGCCGAATTACATCTGTCCAGCCACCTACAGGCCTCCAGGA
ATGGCTAAAAATGTTTCAGAGCTGGAGTGGACCAGAGAAATTGCTTGCTTTAGATGAACTCATTGATAGT
TGTGAACCAACACAAGTAAAACATATGATGCAAGTGATAGAACCCCAGTTTCAACGAGACTTCATTTCAT
TGCTCCCTAAAGAGTTGGCACTCTATGTGCTTTCATTCCTGGAACCCAAAGACCTGCTACAAGCAGCTCA
GACATGTCGCT
